>Addgene plasmid #68059 | p415-PtrpC-Cas9-TtrpC-CYC1t | depositor full sequence | sequence record 128457 | p415-PtrpC-Cas9-TtrpC-CYC1t sequence 11249 bps
GACGAAAGGGCCTCGTGATACGCCTATTTTTATAGGTTAATGTCATGATAATAATGGTTTCTTAGGACGG
ATCGCTTGCCTGTAACTTACACGCGCCTCGTATCTTTTAATGATGGAATAATTTGGGAATTTACTCTGTG
TTTATTTATTTTTATGTTTTGTATTTGGATTTTAGAAAGTAAATAAAGAAGGTAGAAGAGTTACGGAATG
AAGAAAAAAAAATAAACAAAGGTTTAAAAAATTTCAACAAAAAGCGTACTTTACATATATATTTATTAGA
CAAGAAAAGCAGATTAAATAGATATACATTCGATTAACGATAAGTAAAATGTAAAATCACAGGATTTTCG
TGTGTGGTCTTCTACACAGACAAGATGAAACAATTCGGCATTAATACCTGAGAGCAGGAAGAGCAAGATA
AAAGGTAGTATTTGTTGGCGATCCCCCTAGAGTCTTTTACATCTTCGGAAAACAAAAACTATTTTTTCTT
TAATTTCTTTTTTTACTTTCTATTTTTAATTTATATATTTATATTAAAAAATTTAAATTATAATTATTTT
TATAGCACGTGATGAAAAGGACCCAGGTGGCACTTTTCGGGGAAATGTGCGCGGAACCCCTATTTGTTTA
TTTTTCTAAATACATTCAAATATGTATCCGCTCATGAGACAATAACCCTGATAAATGCTTCAATAATATT
GAAAAAGGAAGAGTATGAGTATTCAACATTTCCGTGTCGCCCTTATTCCCTTTTTTGCGGCATTTTGCCT
TCCTGTTTTTGCTCACCCAGAAACGCTGGTGAAAGTAAAAGATGCTGAAGATCAGTTGGGTGCACGAGTG
GGTTACATCGAACTGGATCTCAACAGCGGTAAGATCCTTGAGAGTTTTCGCCCCGAAGAACGTTTTCCAA
TGATGAGCACTTTTAAAGTTCTGCTATGTGGCGCGGTATTATCCCGTATTGACGCCGGGCAAGAGCAACT
CGGTCGCCGCATACACTATTCTCAGAATGACTTGGTTGAGTACTCACCAGTCACAGAAAAGCATCTTACG
GATGGCATGACAGTAAGAGAATTATGCAGTGCTGCCATAACCATGAGTGATAACACTGCGGCCAACTTAC
TTCTGACAACGATCGGAGGACCGAAGGAGCTAACCGCTTTTTTGCACAACATGGGGGATCATGTAACTCG
CCTTGATCGTTGGGAACCGGAGCTGAATGAAGCCATACCAAACGACGAGCGTGACACCACGATGCCTGTA
GCAATGGCAACAACGTTGCGCAAACTATTAACTGGCGAACTACTTACTCTAGCTTCCCGGCAACAATTAA
TAGACTGGATGGAGGCGGATAAAGTTGCAGGACCACTTCTGCGCTCGGCCCTTCCGGCTGGCTGGTTTAT
TGCTGATAAATCTGGAGCCGGTGAGCGTGGGTCTCGCGGTATCATTGCAGCACTGGGGCCAGATGGTAAG
CCCTCCCGTATCGTAGTTATCTACACGACGGGGAGTCAGGCAACTATGGATGAACGAAATAGACAGATCG
CTGAGATAGGTGCCTCACTGATTAAGCATTGGTAACTGTCAGACCAAGTTTACTCATATATACTTTAGAT
TGATTTAAAACTTCATTTTTAATTTAAAAGGATCTAGGTGAAGATCCTTTTTGATAATCTCATGACCAAA
ATCCCTTAACGTGAGTTTTCGTTCCACTGAGCGTCAGACCCCGTAGAAAAGATCAAAGGATCTTCTTGAG
ATCCTTTTTTTCTGCGCGTAATCTGCTGCTTGCAAACAAAAAAACCACCGCTACCAGCGGTGGTTTGTTT
GCCGGATCAAGAGCTACCAACTCTTTTTCCGAAGGTAACTGGCTTCAGCAGAGCGCAGATACCAAATACT
GTCCTTCTAGTGTAGCCGTAGTTAGGCCACCACTTCAAGAACTCTGTAGCACCGCCTACATACCTCGCTC
TGCTAATCCTGTTACCAGTGGCTGCTGCCAGTGGCGATAAGTCGTGTCTTACCGGGTTGGACTCAAGACG
ATAGTTACCGGATAAGGCGCAGCGGTCGGGCTGAACGGGGGGTTCGTGCACACAGCCCAGCTTGGAGCGA
ACGACCTACACCGAACTGAGATACCTACAGCGTGAGCTATGAGAAAGCGCCACGCTTCCCGAAGGGAGAA
AGGCGGACAGGTATCCGGTAAGCGGCAGGGTCGGAACAGGAGAGCGCACGAGGGAGCTTCCAGGGGGAAA
CGCCTGGTATCTTTATAGTCCTGTCGGGTTTCGCCACCTCTGACTTGAGCGTCGATTTTTGTGATGCTCG
TCAGGGGGGCGGAGCCTATGGAAAAACGCCAGCAACGCGGCCTTTTTACGGTTCCTGGCCTTTTGCTGGC
CTTTTGCTCACATGTTCTTTCCTGCGTTATCCCCTGATTCTGTGGATAACCGTATTACCGCCTTTGAGTG
AGCTGATACCGCTCGCCGCAGCCGAACGACCGAGCGCAGCGAGTCAGTGAGCGAGGAAGCGGAAGAGCGC
CCAATACGCAAACCGCCTCTCCCCGCGCGTTGGCCGATTCATTAATGCAGCTGGCACGACAGGTTTCCCG
ACTGGAAAGCGGGCAGTGAGCGCAACGCAATTAATGTGAGTTACCTCACTCATTAGGCACCCCAGGCTTT
ACACTTTATGCTTCCGGCTCCTATGTTGTGTGGAATTGTGAGCGGATAACAATTTCACACAGGAAACAGC
TATGACCATGATTACGCCAAGCGCGCAATTAACCCTCACTAAAGGGAACAAAAGCTGGAGAAGATGATAT
TGAAGGAGCATTTTTGGGCTTGGCTGGAGCTAGTGGAGGTCAACAATGAATGCCTATTTTGGTTTAGTCG
TCCAGGCGGTGAGCACAAAATTTGTGTCGTTTGACAAGATGGTTCATTTAGGCAACTGGTCAGATCATCC
CCACTTGTAGCAGTAGCGGCGGCGCTCGAAGTGTGACTCTTATTAGCAGACAGGAACGAGGACATTATTA
TCATCTGCTGCTTGGTGCACGATAACTTGGTGCGTTTGTCAAGCAAGGTAAGTGAACGACCCGGTCATAC
CTTCTTAAGTTCGCCCTTCCTCCCTTTATTTCAGATTCAATCTGACTTACCTATTCTACCGAAGCACTAG
TGGATCCCCCGGGAAAAAAATGGACAAGAAGTACTCCATTGGGCTCGATATCGGCACAAACAGCGTCGGT
TGGGCCGTCATTACGGACGAGTACAAGGTGCCGAGCAAAAAATTCAAAGTTCTGGGCAATACCGATCGCC
ACAGCATAAAGAAGAACCTCATTGGCGCCCTCCTGTTCGACTCCGGGGAGACGGCCGAAGCCACGCGGCT
CAAAAGAACAGCACGGCGCAGATATACCCGCAGAAAGAATCGGATCTGCTACCTGCAGGAGATCTTTAGT
AATGAGATGGCTAAGGTGGATGACTCTTTCTTCCATAGGCTGGAGGAGTCCTTTTTGGTGGAGGAGGATA
AAAAGCACGAGCGCCACCCAATCTTTGGCAATATCGTGGACGAGGTGGCGTACCATGAAAAGTACCCAAC
CATATATCATCTGAGGAAGAAGCTTGTAGACAGTACTGATAAGGCTGACTTGCGGTTGATCTATCTCGCG
CTGGCGCATATGATCAAATTTCGGGGACACTTCCTCATCGAGGGGGACCTGAACCCAGACAACAGCGATG
TCGACAAACTCTTTATCCAACTGGTTCAGACTTACAATCAGCTTTTCGAAGAGAACCCGATCAACGCATC
CGGAGTTGACGCCAAAGCAATCCTGAGCGCTAGGCTGTCCAAATCCCGGCGGCTCGAAAACCTCATCGCA
CAGCTCCCTGGGGAGAAGAAGAACGGCCTGTTTGGTAATCTTATCGCCCTGTCACTCGGGCTGACCCCCA
ACTTTAAATCTAACTTCGACCTGGCCGAAGATGCCAAGCTTCAACTGAGCAAAGACACCTACGATGATGA
TCTCGACAATCTGCTGGCCCAGATCGGCGACCAGTACGCAGACCTTTTTTTGGCGGCAAAGAACCTGTCA
GACGCCATTCTGCTGAGTGATATTCTGCGAGTGAACACGGAGATCACCAAAGCTCCGCTGAGCGCTAGTA
TGATCAAGCGCTATGATGAGCACCACCAAGACTTGACTTTGCTGAAGGCCCTTGTCAGACAGCAACTGCC
TGAGAAGTACAAGGAAATTTTCTTCGATCAGTCTAAAAATGGCTACGCCGGATACATTGACGGCGGAGCA
AGCCAGGAGGAATTTTACAAATTTATTAAGCCCATCTTGGAAAAAATGGACGGCACCGAGGAGCTGCTGG
TAAAGCTTAACAGAGAAGATCTGTTGCGCAAACAGCGCACTTTCGACAATGGAAGCATCCCCCACCAGAT
TCACCTGGGCGAACTGCACGCTATCCTCAGGCGGCAAGAGGATTTCTACCCCTTTTTGAAAGATAACAGG
GAAAAGATTGAGAAAATCCTCACATTTCGGATACCCTACTATGTAGGCCCCCTCGCCCGGGGAAATTCCA
GATTCGCGTGGATGACTCGCAAATCAGAAGAGACCATCACTCCCTGGAACTTCGAGGAAGTCGTGGATAA
GGGGGCCTCTGCCCAGTCCTTCATCGAAAGGATGACTAACTTTGATAAAAATCTGCCTAACGAAAAGGTG
CTTCCTAAACACTCTCTGCTGTACGAGTACTTCACAGTTTATAACGAGCTCACCAAGGTCAAATACGTCA
CAGAAGGGATGAGAAAGCCAGCATTCCTGTCTGGAGAGCAGAAGAAAGCTATCGTGGACCTCCTCTTCAA
GACGAACCGGAAAGTTACCGTGAAACAGCTCAAAGAAGACTATTTCAAAAAGATTGAATGTTTCGACTCT
GTTGAAATCAGCGGAGTGGAGGATCGCTTCAACGCATCCCTGGGAACGTATCACGATCTCCTGAAAATCA
TTAAAGACAAGGACTTCCTGGACAATGAGGAGAACGAGGACATTCTTGAGGACATTGTCCTCACCCTTAC
GTTGTTTGAAGATAGGGAGATGATTGAAGAACGCTTGAAAACTTACGCTCATCTCTTCGACGACAAAGTC
ATGAAACAGCTCAAGAGGCGCCGATATACAGGATGGGGGCGGCTGTCAAGAAAACTGATCAATGGGATCC
GAGACAAGCAGAGTGGAAAGACAATCCTGGATTTTCTTAAGTCCGATGGATTTGCCAACCGGAACTTCAT
GCAGTTGATCCATGATGACTCTCTCACCTTTAAGGAGGACATCCAGAAAGCACAAGTTTCTGGCCAGGGG
GACAGTCTTCACGAGCACATCGCTAATCTTGCAGGTAGCCCAGCTATCAAAAAGGGAATACTGCAGACCG
TTAAGGTCGTGGATGAACTCGTCAAAGTAATGGGAAGGCATAAGCCCGAGAATATCGTTATCGAGATGGC
CCGAGAGAACCAAACTACCCAGAAGGGACAGAAGAACAGTAGGGAAAGGATGAAGAGGATTGAAGAGGGT
ATAAAAGAACTGGGGTCCCAAATCCTTAAGGAACACCCAGTTGAAAACACCCAGCTTCAGAATGAGAAGC
TCTACCTGTACTACCTGCAGAACGGCAGGGACATGTACGTGGATCAGGAACTGGACATCAATCGGCTCTC
CGACTACGACGTGGATCATATCGTGCCCCAGTCTTTTCTCAAAGATGATTCTATTGATAATAAAGTGTTG
ACAAGATCCGATAAAAATAGAGGGAAGAGTGATAACGTCCCCTCAGAAGAAGTTGTCAAGAAAATGAAAA
ATTATTGGCGGCAGCTGCTGAACGCCAAACTGATCACACAACGGAAGTTCGATAATCTGACTAAGGCTGA
ACGAGGTGGCCTGTCTGAGTTGGATAAAGCCGGCTTCATCAAAAGGCAGCTTGTTGAGACACGCCAGATC
ACCAAGCACGTGGCCCAAATTCTCGATTCACGCATGAACACCAAGTACGATGAAAATGACAAACTGATTC
GAGAGGTGAAAGTTATTACTCTGAAGTCTAAGCTGGTCTCAGATTTCAGAAAGGACTTTCAGTTTTATAA
GGTGAGAGAGATCAACAATTACCACCATGCGCATGATGCCTACCTGAATGCAGTGGTAGGCACTGCACTT
ATCAAAAAATATCCCAAGCTTGAATCTGAATTTGTTTACGGAGACTATAAAGTGTACGATGTTAGGAAAA
TGATCGCAAAGTCTGAGCAGGAAATAGGCAAGGCCACCGCTAAGTACTTCTTTTACAGCAATATTATGAA
TTTTTTCAAGACCGAGATTACACTGGCCAATGGAGAGATTCGGAAGCGACCACTTATCGAAACAAACGGA
GAAACAGGAGAAATCGTGTGGGACAAGGGTAGGGATTTCGCGACAGTCCGGAAGGTCCTGTCCATGCCGC
AGGTGAACATCGTTAAAAAGACCGAAGTACAGACCGGAGGCTTCTCCAAGGAAAGTATCCTCCCGAAAAG
GAACAGCGACAAGCTGATCGCACGCAAAAAAGATTGGGACCCCAAGAAATACGGCGGATTCGATTCTCCT
ACAGTCGCTTACAGTGTACTGGTTGTGGCCAAAGTGGAGAAAGGGAAGTCTAAAAAACTCAAAAGCGTCA
AGGAACTGCTGGGCATCACAATCATGGAGCGATCAAGCTTCGAAAAAAACCCCATCGACTTTCTCGAGGC
GAAAGGATATAAAGAGGTCAAAAAAGACCTCATCATTAAGCTTCCCAAGTACTCTCTCTTTGAGCTTGAA
AACGGCCGGAAACGAATGCTCGCTAGTGCGGGCGAGCTGCAGAAAGGTAACGAGCTGGCACTGCCCTCTA
AATACGTTAATTTCTTGTATCTGGCCAGCCACTATGAAAAGCTCAAAGGGTCTCCCGAAGATAATGAGCA
GAAGCAGCTGTTCGTGGAACAACACAAACACTACCTTGATGAGATCATCGAGCAAATAAGCGAATTCTCC
AAAAGAGTGATCCTCGCCGACGCTAACCTCGATAAGGTGCTTTCTGCTTACAATAAGCACAGGGATAAGC
CCATCAGGGAGCAGGCAGAAAACATTATCCACTTGTTTACTCTGACCAACTTGGGCGCGCCTGCAGCCTT
CAAGTACTTCGACACCACCATAGACAGAAAGCGGTACACCTCTACAAAGGAGGTCCTGGACGCCACACTG
ATTCATCAGTCAATTACGGGGCTCTATGAAACAAGAATCGACCTCTCTCAGCTCGGTGGAGACAGCAGGG
CTGACCCCAAGAAGAAGAGGAAGGTGTGATTTTGGACCTCGAGACGCGTACTTAACGTTACTGAAATCAT
CAAACAGCTTGACGAATCTGGATATAAGATCGTTGGTGTCGATGTCAGCTCCGGAGTTGAGACAAATGGT
GTTCAGGATCTCGATAAGATACGTTCATTTGTCCAAGCAGCAAAGAGTGCCTTCTAGTGATTTAATAGCT
CCATGTCAACAAGAATAAAACGCGTTTCGGGTTTACCTCTTCCAGATACAGCTCATCTGCAATGCATTAA
TGCATTGGACCTCGCAACCCTAGTACGCCCTTCAGGCTCCGGCGAAGCAGAAGAATAGCTTAGCAGAGTC
TATTTTCATTTTCGGGAGACGAGATCAAGCAGATCAACGGTCGTCAAGAGACCTACGAGACTGAGGAATC
CGCTCTTGGCTCCACGCGACTATATATTTGTCTCTAATTGTACTTTGACATGCTCCTCTTCTTTACTCTG
ATAGCTTGACTATGAAAATTCCGTCACCAGCCCCTGGGTTCGCAAAGATAATTGCACTGTTTCTTCCTTG
AACTCTCAAGCCTACAGGACACACATTCATCGTAGGTATAAACCTCGAAAATCATTCCTACTAAGATGGG
TATACAATAGTAACCATGGTTGCCTAGTGAATGCTCCGTAACACCCAATACGCCGGCCGAAACTTTTTTA
CAACTCTCCTATGAGTCGTTTACCCAGAATGCACAGGTACACTTGTTTAGAGGTAATCCTTCTTTCTAGA
GTACGCATGTAACATTATACTGAAAACCTTGCTTGAGAAGGTTTTGGGACGCTCGAAGGCTTTAATTTGC
GGCCGGTACCCAATTCGCCCTATAGTGAGTCGTATTACGCGCGCTCACTGGCCGTCGTTTTACAACGTCG
TGACTGGGAAAACCCTGGCGTTACCCAACTTAATCGCCTTGCAGCACATCCCCCTTTCGCCAGCTGGCGT
AATAGCGAAGAGGCCCGCACCGATCGCCCTTCCCAACAGTTGCGCAGCCTGAATGGCGAATGGCGCG
[124 nt withheld, positions 8328-8451]
C
[91 nt withheld, positions 8453-8543]
A
[49 nt withheld, positions 8545-8593]
CCTTTGACGTTGGAGTCCACGTTCTTT
[37 nt withheld, positions 8621-8657]
ACCCTATCTCGGTCTATTCTTTTGATTTATAAGGGATTTTGCCGATTTCGGCCTATTGGTTAAAAAATGA
GCTGATTTAACAAAAATTTAACGCGAATTTTAACAAAATATTAACGCTTACAATTTCCTGATGCGGTATT
TTCTCCTTACGCATCTGTGCGGTATTTCACACCGCATATCGACCGGTCGAGGAGAACTTCTAGTATATCT
ACATACCTAATATTATTGCCTTATTAAAAATGGAATCCCAACAATTACATCAAAATCCACATTCTCTTCA
AAATCAATTGTCCTGTACTTCCTTGTTCATGTGTGTTCAAAAACGTTATATTTATAGGATAATTATACTC
TATTTCTCAACAAGTAATTGGTTGTTTGGCCGAGCGGTCTAAGGCGCCTGATTCAAGAAATATCTTGACC
GCAGTTAACTGTGGGAATACTCAGGTATCGTAAGATGCAAGAGTTCGAATCTCTTAGCAACCATTATTTT
TTTCCTCAACATAACGAGAACACACAGGGGCGCTATCGCACAGAATCAAATTCGATGACTGGAAATTTTT
TGTTAATTTCAGAGGTCGCCTGACGCATATACCTTTTTCAACTGAAAAATTGGGAGAAAAAGGAAAGGTG
AGAGCGCCGGAACCGGCTTTTCATATAGAATAGAGAAGCGTTCATGACTAAATGCTTGCATCACAATACT
TGAAGTTGACAATATTATTTAAGGACCTATTGTTTTTTCCAATAGGTGGTTAGCAATCGTCTTACTTTCT
AACTTTTCTTACCTTTTACATTTCAGCAATATATATATATATATTTCAAGGATATACCATTCTAATGTCT
GCCCCTAAGAAGATCGTCGTTTTGCCAGGTGACCACGTTGGTCAAGAAATCACAGCCGAAGCCATTAAGG
TTCTTAAAGCTATTTCTGATGTTCGTTCCAATGTCAAGTTCGATTTCGAAAATCATTTAATTGGTGGTGC
TGCTATCGATGCTACAGGTGTTCCACTTCCAGATGAGGCGCTGGAAGCCTCCAAGAAGGCTGATGCCGTT
TTGTTAGGTGCTGTGGGTGGTCCTAAATGGGGTACCGGTAGTGTTAGACCTGAACAAGGTTTACTAAAAA
TCCGTAAAGAACTTCAATTGTACGCCAACTTAAGACCATGTAACTTTGCATCCGACTCTCTTTTAGACTT
ATCTCCAATCAAGCCACAATTTGCTAAAGGTACTGACTTCGTTGTTGTCAGAGAATTAGTGGGAGGTATT
TACTTTGGTAAGAGAAAGGAAGACGATGGTGATGGTGTCGCTTGGGATAGTGAACAATACACCGTTCCAG
AAGTGCAAAGAATCACAAGAATGGCCGCTTTCATGGCCCTACAACATGAGCCACCATTGCCTATTTGGTC
CTTGGATAAAGCTAATGTTTTGGCCTCTTCAAGATTATGGAGAAAAACTGTGGAGGAAACCATCAAGAAC
GAATTCCCTACATTGAAGGTTCAACATCAATTGATTGATTCTGCCGCCATGATCCTAGTTAAGAACCCAA
CCCACCTAAATGGTATTATAATCACCAGCAACATGTTTGGTGATATCATCTCCGATGAAGCCTCCGTTAT
CCCAGGTTCCTTGGGTTTGTTGCCATCTGCGTCCTTGGCCTCTTTGCCAGACAAGAACACCGCATTTGGT
TTGTACGAACCATGCCACGGTTCTGCTCCAGATTTGCCAAAGAATAAGGTCAACCCTATCGCCACTATCT
TGTCTGCTGCAATGATGTTGAAATTGTCATTGAACTTGCCTGAAGAAGGTAAGGCCATTGAAGATGCAGT
TAAAAAGGTTTTGGATGCAGGTATCAGAACTGGTGATTTAGGTGGTTCCAACAGTACCACCGAAGTCGGT
GATGCTGTCGCCGAAGAAGTTAAGAAAATCCTTGCTTAAAAAGATTCTCTTTTTTTATGATATTTGTACA
TAAACTTTATAAATGAAATTCATAATAGAAACGACACGAAATTACAAAATGGAATATGTTCATAGGGTAG
ACGAAACTATATACGCAATCTACATACATTTATCAAGAAGGAGAAAAAGGAGGATGTAAAGGAATACAGG
TAAGCAAATTGATACTAATGGCTCAACGTGATAAGGAAAAAGAATTGCACTTTAACATTAATATTGACAA
GGAGGAGGGCACCACACAAAAAGTTAGGTGTAACAGAAAATCATGAAACTATGATTCCTAATTTATATAT
TGGAGGATTTTCTCTAAAAAAAAAAAAATACAACAAATAAAAAACACTCAATGACCTGACCATTTGATGG
AGTTTAAGTCAATACCTTCTTGAACCATTTCCCATAATGGTGAAAGTTCCCTCAAGAATTTTACTCTGTC
AGAAACGGCCTTAACGACGTAGTCGATATGGTGCACTCTCAGTACAATCTGCTCTGATGCCGCATAGTTA
AGCCAGCCCCGACACCCGCCAACACCCGCTGACGCGCCCTGACGGGCTTGTCTGCTCCCGGCATCCGCTT
ACAGACAAGCTGTGACCGTCTCCGGGAGCTGCATGTGTCAGAGGTTTTCACCGTCATCACCGAAACGCGC
GA
Features (pLannotate 1.2.2; 24 found; start..end, strand, type, name):
     70..573     -  misc_feature   CEN/ARS: S. cerevisiae CEN6 centromere fused to an autonomously replicating sequence
    610..714     +  promoter       AmpR promoter: bla
    715..1575    +  CDS            AmpR: β-lactamase; bla; confers resistance to ampicillin, carbenicillin, and related antibiotics
   1746..2334    +  rep_origin     ori: high-copy-number ColE1/pMB1/pBR322/pUC origin of replication
   2517..2609    +  CDS            lacI (fragment): lac repressor; lacI; The lac repressor binds to the lac operator to inhibit transcription in E. coli. This inhibition can be relieved by adding lactose or isopropyl-β-D-thiogalactopyranoside (IPTG).
   2622..2643    +  protein_bind   CAP binding site: CAP binding activates transcription in the presence of cAMP. E. coli catabolite activator protein
   2658..2688    +  promoter       lac promoter: promoter for the E. coli lac operon
   2692..2714    +  protein_bind   lac operator (fragment): The lac repressor binds to the lac operator to inhibit transcription in E. coli. This inhibition can be relieved by adding lactose or isopropyl-β-D-thiogalactopyranoside (IPTG). lac repressor encoded by lacI
   2757..2775    +  promoter       T3 promoter: promoter for bacteriophage T3 RNA polymerase
   2789..3146    +  promoter       trpC promoter: promoter for Aspergillus nidulans trpC
   3146..3163    +  misc_feature   MCS (fragment): pBluescript multiple cloning site
   3170..7273    +  CDS            cas9: CAS9_STRP1 - Also known as csn1 From Streptococcus pyogenes serotype M1.
   7330..8050    +  terminator     trpC terminator (fragment): trpC; transcription terminator from the Aspergillus nidulans trpC gene (Punt et al., 1987)
   8051..8120    +  terminator     CYC1 terminator (fragment): S. cerevisiae CYC1; transcription terminator for CYC1
   8139..8157    -  promoter       T7 promoter: promoter for bacteriophage T7 RNA polymerase
   8165..8320    +  CDS            lacZα (fragment): LacZα fragment of β-galactosidase; lacZ fragment
   8328..8756    +  rep_origin     f1 ori (sequence partly withheld): f1 bacteriophage origin of replication; arrow indicates direction of (+) strand synthesis
   8784..8836    -  misc_feature   bom (fragment): basis of mobility region from pBR322
   8867..8944    +  CDS            YO192_YEAST (fragment): Experimental evidence at protein level: Swiss-Prot protein existence level 1. From Saccharomyces cerevisiae (strain ATCC 204508 / S288c) (Baker's yeast).
   9084..9491    +  promoter       LEU2 promoter: S. cerevisiae LEU2
   9492..10586   +  CDS            LEU2: 3-isopropylmalate dehydrogenase, required for leucine biosynthesis; S. cerevisiae LEU2; yeast auxotrophic marker
  10948..11064   -  CDS            NFS1 (fragment): NFS1_YEAST - Also known as SPL1 From Saccharomyces cerevisiae (strain ATCC 204508 / S288c) (Baker's yeast).
  11063..11113   -  misc_feature   bom (fragment): basis of mobility region from pBR322
  11215..1       -  CDS            rop (fragment) (across the origin): Rop protein, which maintains plasmids at low copy number; rop
