[The description below was written by a language model from this plasmid's Addgene catalogue record and pLannotate feature annotations shown in this document.]
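Description:
p415-PtrpC-Cas9-TtrpC-CYC1t is a Cas9 expression plasmid built on the pRS415 yeast centromeric shuttle backbone and adapted for CRISPR gene editing in filamentous fungi, notably Neurospora crassa. It was derived from an earlier yeast plasmid, p415-GalL-Cas9-CYC1t, which was modified so that Cas9 could be expressed in fungi. For propagation in E. coli it carries a ColE1/pUC-type origin and the β-lactamase gene for ampicillin selection. The catalogue lists it as low copy, although the annotated origin is of the high-copy type. An f1 origin is also present. The pRS415 elements for Saccharomyces cerevisiae remain: a CEN6/ARS segment for stable, low-copy maintenance and the LEU2 auxotrophic marker with its own promoter. No dedicated selectable marker for Neurospora or other filamentous fungi is annotated or listed.

The payload is a human codon-optimised Streptococcus pyogenes Cas9 coding sequence of about 4.1 kb. It sits downstream of the Aspergillus nidulans trpC promoter, which is widely used for expression across filamentous fungi, and is followed by a fragment of the A. nidulans trpC terminator. A residual piece of the yeast CYC1 terminator, left over from the parent plasmid, lies immediately after it. The cassette occupies the pBluescript-type cloning region, so it is flanked by T3 and T7 promoters and by remnants of the lac promoter/operator and lacZα. The plasmid supplies only the nuclease. No guide RNA cassette is annotated, so a guide must be provided separately. The catalogue size (11,431 bp) differs slightly from the depositor's full sequence (11,249 nt) on which the feature table is based.
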