Addgene plasmid #68059: p415-PtrpC-Cas9-TtrpC-CYC1t
Purpose: Express humanized Cas9 under the control of trpC promoter and terminator from A. nidulans.
Depositing lab: Christian Hong. Depositing organization: University of Cincinnati. Publication: Efficient gene editing in Neurospora crassa with CRISPR technology. Matsu-Ura T, Baek M, Kwon J, Hong C. Fungal Biol Biotechnol. 2015 Jul 15;2:4. doi: 10.1186/s40694-015-0015-1. eCollection 2015. PubMed 28955455.
Backbone
  Vector backbone: pRS415
  Total vector size (bp): 11431
  Vector type: Yeast Expression, CRISPR ; N. crassa, Fungi
  Selectable markers: LEU2
Growth in bacteria
  Bacterial resistance: Ampicillin, 100 μg/mL
  Growth temperature: 37°C
  Growth strain: Stbl3
  Copy number: Low Copy
Gene/Insert
  Gene/Insert name: humanized Cas9
  Species: H. sapiens (human); N. crassa, S.pyogenes, other fungi
  Insert size (bp): 4140
Resource information
  A portion of this plasmid was derived from a plasmid made by: Addgene Plasmid #43804
Terms and licenses: Academic/Nonprofit Terms; Industry Terms: Not Available to Industry
Depositor comments: p415-GalL-Cas9-CYC1t (Plasmid #43804) from Dr. Church lab was modified to express Cas9 in Fungi.
How to cite: p415-PtrpC-Cas9-TtrpC-CYC1t was a gift from Christian Hong (Addgene plasmid # 68059 ; http://n2t.net/addgene:68059 ; RRID:Addgene_68059)
