>Addgene plasmid #68059 | p415-PtrpC-Cas9-TtrpC-CYC1t | addgene partial sequence | sequence record 125596 | M13pUC-Fwd 5'-CCCAGTCACGACGTTGTAAAACG-3'
CGCGCGTAATACGACTCACTATAGGGCGAATTGGGTACCGGCCGCAAATTAAAGCCTTCGAGCGTCCCAA
AACCTTCTCAAGCAAGGTTTTCAGTATAATGTTACATGCGTACTCTAGAAAGAAGGATTACCTCTAAACA
AGTGTACCTGTGCATTCTGGGTAAACGACTCATAGGAGAGTTGTAAAAAAGTTTCGGCCGGCGTATTGGG
TGTTACGGAGCATTCACTAGGCAACCATGGTTACTATTGTATACCCATCTTAGTAGGAATGATTTTCGAG
GTTTATACCTACGATGAATGTGTGTCCTGTAGGCTTGAGAGTTCAAGGAAGAAACAGTGCAATTATCTTT
GCGAACCCAGGGGCTGGTGACGGAATTTTCATAGTCAAGCTATCAGAGTAAAGAAGAGGAGCATGTCAAA
GTACAATTAGAGACAAATATATAGTCGCGTGGAGCCAAGAGCGGATTCCTCAGTCTCGTAGGTCTCTTGA
CGACCGTTGATCTGCTTGATCTCGTCTCCCGAAAATGAAAATAGACTCTGCTAAGCTATTCTTCTGCTTC
GCCGGAGCCTGAAGGGCGTACTAGGGTTGCGAGGTCCAATGCATTAATGCATTGCAGATGAGCTGTATCT
GGAAGAGGTAAACCCGAAACGCGTTTTATTCTTGTTGACATGGAGCTATTAAATCACTAGAAGGCACTCT
TTGCTGCTTGGACAAATGAACGTATCTTATCGAGATCCTGAACACCATTTGTCTCAACTCCGGAGCTGAC
ATCGACACCAACGATCTTATATCCAGATTCGTCAAGCTGTTTGATGATTTCAGTAACGTTAAGTACGCGT
CTCGAGGTCCAAAATCACACCTTCCTCTTCTTCTTGGGG
