>Addgene plasmid #68059 | p415-PtrpC-Cas9-TtrpC-CYC1t | addgene partial sequence | sequence record 125612 | hdCas9-R2 5'-CCGGCTTTATCCAACTCAGAC-3'
TTAGTCAGATTATCGAACTTCCGTTGTGTGATCAGTTTGGCGTTCAGCAGCTGCCGCCAATAATTTTTCA
TTTTCTTGACAACTTCTTCTGAGGGGACGTTATCACTCTTCCCTCTATTTTTATCGGATCTTGTCAACAC
TTTATTATCAATAGAATCATCTTTGAGAAAAGACTGGGGCACGATATGATCCACGTCGTAGTCGGAGAGC
CGATTGATGTCCAGTTCCTGATCCACGTACATGTCCCTGCCGTTCTGCAGGTAGTACAGGTAGAGCTTCT
CATTCTGAAGCTGGGTGTTTTCAACTGGGTGTTCCTTAAGGATTTGGGACCCCAGTTCTTTTATACCCTC
TTCAATCCTCTTCATCCTTTCCCTACTGTTCTTCTGTCCCTTCTGGGTAGTTTGGTTCTCTCGGGCCATC
TCGATAACGATATTCTCGGGCTTATGCCTTCCCATTACTTTGACGAGTTCATCCACGACCTTAACGGTCT
GCAGTATTCCCTTTTTGATAGCTGGGCTACCTGCAAGATTAGCGATGTGCTCGTGAAGACTGTCCCCCTG
GCCAGAAACTTGTGCTTTCTGGATGTCCTCCTTAAAGGTGAGAGAGTCATCATGGATCAACTGCATGAAG
TTCCGGTTGGCAAATCCATCGGACTTAAGAAAATCCAGGATTGTCTTTCCACTCTGCTTGTCTCGGATCC
CATTGATCAGTTTTCTTGACAGCCGCCCCCATCCTGTATATCGGCGCCTCTTGAGCTGTTTCATGACTTT
GTCGTCGAAGAGATGAGCGTAAGTTTTCAAGCGTTCTTCAATCATCTCCCTATCTTCAAACAACGTAAGG
GTGAGGACAATGTCCTCAAGAATGTCCTCGTTCTCCTCATTGTCCAGGAAGTCCTTGTCTTTAATGATTT
TCAGGAGATCGTGATACGTTCCCAGGGATGCGTTGAA
