>Addgene plasmid #68059 | p415-PtrpC-Cas9-TtrpC-CYC1t | addgene partial sequence | sequence record 125615 | M13pUC-Rev 5'-AGCGGATAACAATTTCACACAGG-3'
ACCATGATTACGCCAAGCGCGCAATTAACCCTCACTAAAGGGAACAAAAGCTGGAGAAGATGATATTGAA
GGAGCATTTTTGGGCTTGGCTGGAGCTAGTGGAGGTCAACAATGAATGCCTATTTTGGTTTAGTCGTCCA
GGCGGTGAGCACAAAATTTGTGTCGTTTGACAAGATGGTTCATTTAGGCAACTGGTCAGATCATCCCCAC
TTGTAGCAGTAGCGGCGGCGCTCGAAGTGTGACTCTTATTAGCAGACAGGAACGAGGACATTATTATCAT
CTGCTGCTTGGTGCACGATAACTTGGTGCGTTTGTCAAGCAAGGTAAGTGAACGACCCGGTCATACCTTC
TTAAGTTCGCCCTTCCTCCCTTTATTTCAGATTCAATCTGACTTACCTATTCTACCGAAGCACTAGTGGA
TCCCCCGGGAAAAAAATGGACAAGAAGTACTCCATTGGGCTCGATATCGGCACAAACAGCGTCGGTTGGG
CCGTCATTACGGACGAGTACAAGGTGCCGAGCAAAAAATTCAAAGTTCTGGGCAATACCGATCGCCACAG
CATAAAGAAGAACCTCATTGGCGCCCTCCTGTTCGACTCCGGGGAGACGGCCGAAGCCACGCGGCTCAAA
AGAACAGCACGGCGCAGATATACCCGCAGAAAGAATCGGATCTGCTACCTGCAGGAGATCTTTAGTAATG
AGATGGCTAAGGTGGATGACTCTTTCTTCCATAGGCTGGAGGAGTCCTTTTTGGTGGAGGAGGATAAAAA
GCACGAGCGCCACCCAATCTTTGGCAATATCGTGGACGAGGTGGCGTACCATGAAAAGTACCCAACCATA
TATCATCTGAGGAAGAAGCTTGTAGACAGTACTGATAAGGCTGACTTGC
