>Addgene plasmid #68059 | p415-PtrpC-Cas9-TtrpC-CYC1t | addgene partial sequence | sequence record 128434 | TrpCterm-R1 5'-CTCGTCTCCCGAAAATGAAAatag-3'
TTCGCCGGAGCCTGAAGGGCGTACTAGGGTTGCGAGGTCCAATGCATTAATGCATTGCAGATGAGCTGTA
TCTGGAAGAGGTAAACCCGAAACGCGTTTTATTCTTGTTGACATGGAGCTATTAAATCACTAGAAGGCAC
TCTTTGCTGCTTGGACAAATGAACGTATCTTATCGAGATCCTGAACACCATTTGTCTCAACTCCGGAGCT
GACATCGACACCAACGATCTTATATCCAGATTCGTCAAGCTGTTTGATGATTTCAGTAACGTTAAGTACG
CGTCTCGAGGTCCAAAATCACACCTTCCTCTTCTTCTTGGGGTCAGCCCTGCTGTCTCCACCGAGCTGAG
AGAGGTCGATTCTTGTTTCATAGAGCCCCGTAATTGACTGATGAATCAGTGTGGCGTCCAGGACCTCCTT
TGTAGAGGTGTACCGCTTTCTGTCTATGGTGGTGTCGAAGTACTTGAAGGCTGCAGGCGCGCCCAAGTTG
GTCAGAGTAAACAAGTGGATAATGTTTTCTGCCTGCTCCCTGATGGGCTTATCCCTGTGCTTATTGTAAG
CAGAAAGCACCTTATCGAGGTTAGCGTCGGCGAGGATCACTCTTTTGGAGAATTCGCTTATTTGCTCGAT
GATCTCATCAAGGTAGTGTTTGTGTTGTTCCACGAACAGCTGCTTCTGCTCATTATCTTCGGGAGACCCT
TTGAGCTTTTCATAGTGGCTGGCCAGATACAAGAAATTAACGTATTTAGAGGGCAGTGCCAGCTCGTTAC
CTTTCTGCAGCTCGCCCGCACTAGCGAGCATTCGTTTCCGGCCGTTTTCAAGCTCAAAGAGAGAGTACTT
GGGAAGCTTAATGATGAGGTCTTTTTTGACCTCTTTATATCCTTTCGCCTCGAGAAAGTCGATGGG
