>Addgene plasmid #68059 | p415-PtrpC-Cas9-TtrpC-CYC1t | addgene partial sequence | sequence record 128435 | AmpSeq-F 5'-ctcatgagcggatacatatttgaa-3'
AACAAATAGGGGTTCCGCGCACATTTCCCCGAAAAGTGCCACCTGGGTCCTTTTCATCACGTGCTATAAA
AATAATTATAATTTAAATTTTTTAATATAAATATATAAATTAAAAATAGAAAGTAAAAAAAGAAATTAAA
GAAAAAATAGTTTTTGTTTTCCGAAGATGTAAAAGACTCTAGGGGGATCGCCAACAAATACTACCTTTTA
TCTTGCTCTTCCTGCTCTCAGGTATTAATGCCGAATTGTTTCATCTTGTCTGTGTAGAAGACCACACACG
AAAATCCTGTGATTTTACATTTTACTTATCGTTAATCGAATGTATATCTATTTAATCTGCTTTTCTTGTC
TAATAAATATATATGTAAAGTACGCTTTTTGTTGAAATTTTTTAAACCTTTGTTTATTTTTTTTTCTTCA
TTCCGTAACTCTTCTACCTTCTTTATTTACTTTCTAAAATCCAAATACAAAACATAAAAATAAATAAACA
CAGAGTAAATTCCCAAATTATTCCATCATTAAAAGATACGAGGCGCGTGTAAGTTACAGGCAAGCGATCC
GTCCTAAGAAACCATTATTATCATGACATTAACCTATAAAAATAGGCGTATCACGAGGCCCTTTCGTCTC
GCGCGTTTCGGTGATGACGGTGAAAACCTCTGACACATGCAGCTCCCGGAGACGGTCACAGCTTGTCTGT
AAGCGGATGCCGGGAGCAGACAAGCCCGTCAGGGCGCGTCAGCGGGTGTTGGCGGGTGTCGGGGCTGGCT
TAACTATGCGGCATCAGAGCAGATTGTACTGAGAGTGCACCATATCGACTACGTCGTTAAGGCCGTTTCT
GACAGAGTAAAATTCTTGAGGGAACTTTCACCATTATGGGAAATGGTTCAAGAAGGTATTGACTTAAACT
CCATCAAATGGTCAGGTCATTGAGTGTTTT
