>Addgene plasmid #68059 | p415-PtrpC-Cas9-TtrpC-CYC1t | addgene partial sequence | sequence record 128437 | pRSII-F1 5'-CGGCATCAGAGCAGATTGTAC-3'
TATCGACTACGTCGTTAAGGCCGTTTCTGACAGAGTAAAATTCTTGAGGGAACTTTCACCATTATGGGAA
ATGGTTCAAGAAGGTATTGACTTAAACTCCATCAAATGGTCAGGTCATTGAGTGTTTTTTATTTGTTGTA
TTTTTTTTTTTTTAGAGAAAATCCTCCAATATATAAATTAGGAATCATAGTTTCATGATTTTCTGTTACA
CCTAACTTTTTGTGTGGTGCCCTCCTCCTTGTCAATATTAATGTTAAAGTGCAATTCTTTTTCCTTATCA
CGTTGAGCCATTAGTATCAATTTGCTTACCTGTATTCCTTTACATCCTCCTTTTTCTCCTTCTTGATAAA
TGTATGTAGATTGCGTATATAGTTTCGTCTACCCTATGAACATATTCCATTTTGTAATTTCGTGTCGTTT
CTATTATGAATTTCATTTATAAAGTTTATGTACAAATATCATAAAAAAAGAGAATCTTTTTAAGCAAGGA
TTTTCTTAACTTCTTCGGCGACAGCATCACCGACTTCGGTGGTACTGTTGGAACCACCTAAATCACCAGT
TCTGATACCTGCATCCAAAACCTTTTTAACTGCATCTTCAATGGCCTTACCTTCTTCAGGCAAGTTCAAT
GACAATTTCAACATCATTGCAGCAGACAAGATAGTGGCGATAGGGTTGACCTTATTCTTTGGCAAATCTG
GAGCAGAACCGTGGCATGGTTCGTACAAACCAAATGCGGTGTTCTTGTCTGGCAAAGAGGCCAAGGACGC
AGATGGCAACAAACCCAAGGAACCTGGGATAACGGAGGCTTCATCGGAGATGATATCACCAAACATGTTG
CTGGTGATTATAATACCATTTAGGTGGGTTGGGTTCTTAACTAGGATCATGGCGGCAGAATCAATCAATT
GATGTTGAACCTTCAATGTAGGGAATTCGTTCTTGATGGTTTCCTCCACAGTTTTTCTCCATAATCTTGA
AGAGGCCAAAACATTAGCTTTATCCAAGGACCAAATAGGCAATGGTGGCTCATGTTGTAGGGCCATGAAA
GCGGCCATTCTTGTGATTCTTTGCACTTCTGGAACGGTGTATTGTTCACTATCCCAA
