>Addgene plasmid #68059 | p415-PtrpC-Cas9-TtrpC-CYC1t | addgene partial sequence | sequence record 128439 | F1ori-F 5'-GTGGACTCTTGTTCCAAACTGG-3'
CCTATCTCGGTCTATTCTTTTGATTTATAAGGGATTTTGCCGATTTCGGCCTATTGGTTAAAAAATGAGC
TGATTTAACAAAAATTTAACGCGAATTTTAACAAAATATTAACGCTTACAATTTCCTGATGCGGTATTTT
CTCCTTACGCATCTGTGCGGTATTTCACACCGCATATCGACCGGTCGAGGAGAACTTCTAGTATATCTAC
ATACCTAATATTATTGCCTTATTAAAAATGGAATCCCAACAATTACATCAAAATCCACATTCTCTTCAAA
ATCAATTGTCCTGTACTTCCTTGTTCATGTGTGTTCAAAAACGTTATATTTATAGGATAATTATACTCTA
TTTCTCAACAAGTAATTGGTTGTTTGGCCGAGCGGTCTAAGGCGCCTGATTCAAGAAATATCTTGACCGC
AGTTAACTGTGGGAATACTCAGGTATCGTAAGATGCAAGAGTTCGAATCTCTTAGCAACCATTATTTTTT
TCCTCAACATAACGAGAACACACAGGGGCGCTATCGCACAGAATCAAATTCGATGACTGGAAATTTTTTG
TTAATTTCAGAGGTCGCCTGACGCATATACCTTTTTCAACTGAAAAATTGGGAGAAAAAGGAAAGGTGAG
AGCGCCGGAACCGGCTTTTCATATAGAATAGAGAAGCGTTCATGACTAAATGCTTGCATCACAATACTTG
AAGTTGACAATATTATTTAAGGACCTATTGTTTTTTCCAATAGGTGGTTAGCAATCGTCTTACTTTCTAA
CTTTTCTTACCTTTTACATTTCAGCAATATATATATATATATTTCAAGGATATACCATTCTAATGTCTGC
CCCTAAGAAGATCGTCGTTTTGCCAGGTGACCACGTTGGTCAAGAAATCACAGCCGAAGCCATTAAGGTT
CTTAAAGCTATTTCTGATGTTCGTTCCAATGTCAAGTTCGATTTCGAAAATCATTTAATTGGTGGTGCTG
CTATCGATGCTACAGGTGTTCCACTTCCAGATGAGGCGCTGGAAGCCTCCAAGAAGGCTGATGCCGTTTT
GTTAGGTGCTGTGGGTGGTCCTAAATGGGGTACCGGTAGTGTTAGACCTGAACAAGGTTTACTAAAA
